Addgene plasmid #73200: pBS-TarHom-Tol2-FRT-GalK-cryaa-CFP
Purpose: BAC targeting cassette for pTARBAC2 with GalK selection marker and lens-specific transgenesis marker Cerulean
Depositing lab: Holger Knaut. Depositing organization: NYU Grossman School of Medicine. Publication: A Plasmid Set for Efficient Bacterial Artificial Chromosome (BAC) Transgenesis in Zebrafish. Fuentes F, Reynolds E, Lewellis SW, Venkiteswaran G, Knaut H. G3 (Bethesda). 2016 Jan 27. pii: g3.115.026344. doi: 10.1534/g3.115.026344. PubMed 26818072.
Backbone
  Vector backbone: pBluescript
Growth in bacteria
  Bacterial resistance: Ampicillin, 100 μg/mL
  Growth temperature: 37°C
  Growth strain: DH5alpha
  Copy number: High Copy
Gene/Insert
  Gene/Insert name: CFP
  Species: Synthetic
Terms and licenses: Academic/Nonprofit Terms; Industry Terms: Not Available to Industry
How to cite: pBS-TarHom-Tol2-FRT-GalK-cryaa-CFP was a gift from Holger Knaut (Addgene plasmid # 73200 ; http://n2t.net/addgene:73200 ; RRID:Addgene_73200)
