[The description below was written by a language model from this plasmid's Addgene catalogue record and pLannotate feature annotations shown in this document.]
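Description:
pBS-TarHom-Tol2-FRT-GalK-cryaa-CFP is a pBluescript-based, high-copy E. coli plasmid that serves as a donor of a recombineering cassette for modifying the backbone of BAC clones in the pTARBAC2 vector, as part of a plasmid set for zebrafish BAC transgenesis. It is maintained through the ColE1/pUC-type origin and selected with ampicillin (AmpR under its own bla promoter). The backbone also retains the f1 origin, lac promoter/operator and lacZα remnants, and phage promoters flanking the cloning site.

The cassette is bounded by two short sacB fragments, which correspond to the "TarHom" homology arms that direct homologous recombination into the pTARBAC2 backbone. Between them, the annotation picks up a fragment matching medaka tyrosinase. This is consistent with sequence carried along with the medaka-derived Tol2 transposon, although the Tol2 arms named in the construct title are not annotated as such in either table. Next comes E. coli galK driven by the synthetic bacterial EM7 promoter and flanked by two minimal FRT sites. This lets recombinant BACs be selected by galactokinase activity, and the marker can afterwards be excised with FLP recombinase.

Downstream, an unannotated stretch of about 1.3 kb precedes the mCerulean coding sequence. By the plasmid name it should hold the lens-specific cryaa (alpha-A crystallin) promoter, and it may also hold further Tol2 sequence. mCerulean is followed by an SV40 poly(A) signal. The cyan lens fluorescence acts as a visible marker for identifying transgenic fish, while Tol2 elements would support transposase-mediated genomic integration of the BAC. The two sequence records (full NGS and analyzer) agree closely, differing by one nucleotide in length and in minor annotations of the phage promoters.
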