Features (pLannotate 1.2.2; 23 found; start..end, strand, type, name):
     21..125     +  promoter       AmpR promoter: bla
    126..986     +  CDS            AmpR: β-lactamase; bla; confers resistance to ampicillin, carbenicillin, and related antibiotics
   1157..1745    +  rep_origin     ori: high-copy-number ColE1/pMB1/pBR322/pUC origin of replication
   1928..2020    +  CDS            lacI (fragment): lac repressor; lacI; The lac repressor binds to the lac operator to inhibit transcription in E. coli. This inhibition can be relieved by adding lactose or isopropyl-β-D-thiogalactopyranoside (IPTG).
   2033..2054    +  protein_bind   CAP binding site: CAP binding activates transcription in the presence of cAMP. E. coli catabolite activator protein
   2069..2099    +  promoter       lac promoter: promoter for the E. coli lac operon
   2107..2123    +  protein_bind   lac operator: The lac repressor binds to the lac operator to inhibit transcription in E. coli. This inhibition can be relieved by adding lactose or isopropyl-β-D-thiogalactopyranoside (IPTG). lac repressor encoded by lacI
   2289..2411    +  CDS            sacB (fragment): SACB_BACSU - Experimental evidence at protein level: Swiss-Prot protein existence level 1. From Bacillus subtilis (strain 168).
   2980..3267    -  CDS            tyr (fragment): TYRO_ORYLA - Also known as tyro. Experimental evidence at transcript level: Swiss-Prot protein existence level 2. This is a copper-containing oxidase that functions in the formation of pigments such as melanins and other polyphenolic compounds. From Oryzias latipes (Japanese rice fish) (Japanese killifish).
   3283..3316    +  protein_bind   FRT (minimal): supports FLP-mediated excision but not integration (Turan and Bode, 2011) FLP recombinase from the Saccharomyces cerevisiae 2μ plasmid
   3317..3342    +  misc_feature   MCS (fragment): pBluescript multiple cloning site
   3346..4491    -  CDS            galK: GAL1_ECOLI - Also known as galA. Experimental evidence at protein level: Swiss-Prot protein existence level 1. Catalyzes the transfer of the gamma-phosphate of ATP to D- galactose to form alpha-D-galactose-1-phosphate (Gal-1-P). To a lesser extent, is also able to phosphorylate 2-deoxy-D-galactose and D- galactosamine. Is not able to use D-galacturonic acid, D-talose, L- altrose, and L-glucose as substrates. From Escherichia coli (strain K12).
   4523..4570    -  promoter       EM7 promoter: synthetic bacterial promoter&nbsp
   4574..4607    +  protein_bind   FRT (minimal): supports FLP-mediated excision but not integration (Turan and Bode, 2011) FLP recombinase from the Saccharomyces cerevisiae 2μ plasmid
   5905..6621    +  CDS            mCerulean: mCerulean is a basic (constitutively fluorescent) cyan fluorescent protein published in 2005, derived from Aequorea victoria. It is reported to be a very rapidly-maturing monomer.
   6643..6726    +  CDS            large T antigen (fragment): large T antigen from SV40 (simian virus 40)
   6749..6870    +  polyA_signal   SV40 poly(A) signal: SV40 polyadenylation signal
   6872..6891    +  misc_feature   MCS (fragment): pBluescript multiple cloning site
   6919..7158    +  CDS            sacB (fragment): SACB_BACSU - Experimental evidence at protein level: Swiss-Prot protein existence level 1. From Bacillus subtilis (strain 168).
   7160..7180    +  misc_feature   MCS (fragment): pBluescript multiple cloning site
   7192..7210    -  promoter       T3 promoter: promoter for bacteriophage T3 RNA polymerase
   7248..7356    +  CDS            lacZα (fragment): LacZα fragment of β-galactosidase; lacZ fragment
   7382..7830    +  rep_origin     f1 ori (sequence partly withheld): f1 bacteriophage origin of replication; arrow indicates direction of (+) strand synthesis
>Addgene plasmid #73200 | pBS-TarHom-Tol2-FRT-GalK-cryaa-CFP | addgene full sequence | sequence record 393499 | Addgene NGS Result
SSMCWTTYMGGSKRMRYRWGCGCGGAACCCCTATTTGTTTATTTTTCTAAATACATTCAAATATGTATCC
GCTCATGAGACAATAACCCTGATAAATGCTTCAATAATATTGAAAAAGGAAGAGTATGAGTATTCAACAT
TTCCGTGTCGCCCTTATTCCCTTTTTTGCGGCATTTTGCCTTCCTGTTTTTGCTCACCCAGAAACGCTGG
TGAAAGTAAAAGATGCTGAAGATCAGTTGGGTGCACGAGTGGGTTACATCGAACTGGATCTCAACAGCGG
TAAGATCCTTGAGAGTTTTCGCCCCGAAGAACGTTTTCCAATGATGAGCACTTTTAAAGTTCTGCTATGT
GGCGCGGTATTATCCCGTATTGACGCCGGGCAAGAGCAACTCGGTCGCCGCATACACTATTCTCAGAATG
ACTTGGTTGAGTACTCACCAGTCACAGAAAAGCATCTTACGGATGGCATGACAGTAAGAGAATTATGCAG
TGCTGCCATAACCATGAGTGATAACACTGCGGCCAACTTACTTCTGACAACGATCGGAGGACCGAAGGAG
CTAACCGCTTTTTTGCACAACATGGGGGATCATGTAACTCGCCTTGATCGTTGGGAACCGGAGCTGAATG
AAGCCATACCAAACGACGAGCGTGACACCACGATGCCTGTAGCAATGGCAACAACGTTGCGCAAACTATT
AACTGGCGAACTACTTACTCTAGCTTCCCGGCAACAATTAATAGACTGGATGGAGGCGGATAAAGTTGCA
GGACCACTTCTGCGCTCGGCCCTTCCGGCTGGCTGGTTTATTGCTGATAAATCTGGAGCCGGTGAGCGTG
GGTCTCGCGGTATCATTGCAGCACTGGGGCCAGATGGTAAGCCCTCCCGTATCGTAGTTATCTACACGAC
GGGGAGTCAGGCAACTATGGATGAACGAAATAGACAGATCGCTGAGATAGGTGCCTCACTGATTAAGCAT
TGGTAACTGTCAGACCAAGTTTACTCATATATACTTTAGATTGATTTAAAACTTCATTTTTAATTTAAAA
GGATCTAGGTGAAGATCCTTTTTGATAATCTCATGACCAAAATCCCTTAACGTGAGTTTTCGTTCCACTG
AGCGTCAGACCCCGTAGAAAAGATCAAAGGATCTTCTTGAGATCCTTTTTTTCTGCGCGTAATCTGCTGC
TTGCAAACAAAAAAACCACCGCTACCAGCGGTGGTTTGTTTGCCGGATCAAGAGCTACCAACTCTTTTTC
CGAAGGTAACTGGCTTCAGCAGAGCGCAGATACCAAATACTGTTCTTCTAGTGTAGCCGTAGTTAGGCCA
CCACTTCAAGAACTCTGTAGCACCGCCTACATACCTCGCTCTGCTAATCCTGTTACCAGTGGCTGCTGCC
AGTGGCGATAAGTCGTGTCTTACCGGGTTGGACTCAAGACGATAGTTACCGGATAAGGCGCAGCGGTCGG
GCTGAACGGGGGGTTCGTGCACACAGCCCAGCTTGGAGCGAACGACCTACACCGAACTGAGATACCTACA
GCGTGAGCTATGAGAAAGCGCCACGCTTCCCGAAGGGAGAAAGGCGGACAGGTATCCGGTAAGCGGCAGG
GTCGGAACAGGAGAGCGCACGAGGGAGCTTCCAGGGGGAAACGCCTGGTATCTTTATAGTCCTGTCGGGT
TTCGCCACCTCTGACTTGAGCGTCGATTTTTGTGATGCTCGTCAGGGGGGCGGAGCCTATGGAAAAACGC
CAGCAACGCGGCCTTTTTACGGTTCCTGGCCTTTTGCTGGCCTTTTGCTCACATGTTCTTTCCTGCGTTA
TCCCCTGATTCTGTGGATAACCGTATTACCGCCTTTGAGTGAGCTGATACCGCTCGCCGCAGCCGAACGA
CCGAGCGCAGCGAGTCAGTGAGCGAGGAAGCGGAAGAGCGCCCAATACGCAAACCGCCTCTCCCCGCGCG
TTGGCCGATTCATTAATGCAGCTGGCACGACAGGTTTCCCGACTGGAAAGCGGGCAGTGAGCGCAACGCA
ATTAATGTGAGTTAGCTCACTCATTAGGCACCCCAGGCTTTACACTTTATGCTTCCGGCTCGTATGTTGT
GTGGAATTGTGAGCGGATAACAATTTCACACAGGAAACAGCTATGACCATGATTACGCCAAGCTYKRWAW
TAMSMCTCACTATAGGGCGAATTGGAGCTCGGCGGCCGCCAGGCCTACCCACTAGTCAATTCGGGAGGAT
CGAAACGGCAGATCGCAAAAAACAGTACATACAGAAGGAGACATGAACATGAACATCAAAAAAATTGTAA
AACAAGCCACAGTTCTGACTTTTACGACTGCACTTCTGGCAGGAGGAGCGACTCAAGCCTTCGCGAAAGA
AAATAACCAAAAAGCATACAAAGAAACGTACGCGTCTCTCATATTACACGCCGCGGTGGCGGCCGCATCT
GGCCTTGTTTCAGACACCAGGGAGTCTCTGCTCACGTTTCCTGCTATTTGCAGCCTCTCTATCAAGACTA
ATACACCTCTTCCCGCATCGGCTGCCTGTGAGAGGCTTTTCAGCACTGCGGGATTGCTTTTCAGCCCCAA
AAGAGCTAGGCTTGACACTAACAATTTTGAGAATCAGCTTCTACTGAAGTTAAATCTGAGGTTTTACAAC
TTTGAGTAGCGTGTACTGGCGTTAGATTGTCTGTCTTATAGTTTGATAATTAAATACAAACAGTTCTAAA
GCAGGATAAAACCTTGTATGCATTTCATTTAATGTTTTTTGAGATTAAAAGCTTAAACAAGAATCTCTAG
TTTTCTTTCTTGCTTTTACTTTTACTTCCTTAATACTCAAGTACAATTTTAATGGAGTACTTTTTTACTT
TTACTCAAGTAAGATTCTAGCCAGATACTTTTACTTTTAATTGAGTAAAATTTTCCCTAAGTACTTGTAC
TTTCACTTGAGTAAAATTTTTGAGTACTTTTTACACCTCTGTCAAGAACTCCTGGACAAACCTCTGACCT
GTGTGGAACAGAGTGGATATGGGTGTCTGAACAGATATTCACGTCTTTTGCAGATCAGAGGGCATTTCTG
GTGTTGTGCAATGACCTGGGTCCAACAGGTAGGCGTACTCGTATCCAAGAGCATTGTTGGACAGGAGGTA
GTCTCCATTCCTATAAAGAGGAAGGAATGGCACCATGTAGTAGCCGTCATTGTGGCCAATTGGTGCATTG
GTACGTGGGTAGATGGACCGGGGAGGCTGATGAGTTCTTAGCCAGCGGATCTTGGTTAGTTAGAAGTTCC
TATTCTCTAGAAAGTATAGGAACTTCGCGGCCGCTCTAGAACTAGTGGATCCTCAGCACTGTCCTGCTCC
TTGTGATGGTTTACAAACGTAAAAAGTCTCTTTAATACCTGTTTTTGCTTCATATTGTTCAGCGACAGCT
TGCTGTACGGCAGGCACCAGCTCTTCCGGGATCAGCGCGACGATACAGCCGCCAAATCCGCCGCCGGTCA
TGCGTACGCCACCTTTGTCGCCAATCACAGCTTTGACGACTTCTACCAGAGTGTCAATTTGCGGCACGGT
GATTTCGAAATCATCGCGCATAGAGGCATGAGACTCCGCCATCAACTCGCCCATACGTTTCAGGTCGCCT
TGCTCCAGCGCGCTGGCAGCTTCAACGGTGCGGGCGTTTTCAGTCAGTATATGACGCACGCGTTTTGCCA
CGATCGGGTCCAGTTCATGCGCAACAGCGTTGAACTCTTCAATGGTGACATCACGCAGGGCTGGCTGCTG
GAAGAAACGCGCACCGGTTTCGCACTGTTCACGACGGGTGTTGTATTCGCTGCCAACCAGGGTACGTTTG
AAGTTACTGTTGATGATGACGACAGCCACACCTTTGGGCATGGAAACTGCTTTGGTCCCCAGTGAGCGGC
AATCGATCAGCAAGGCATGATCTTTCTTGCCGAGCGCGGAAATTAGCTGATCCATGATCCCGCAGTTACA
GCCTACAAACTGGTTTTCTGCTTCCTGACCGTTAAGCGCGATTTGTGCGCCGTCCAGCGGGAGATGATAA
AGCTGCTGCAATACGGTTCCGACCGCGACTTCCAGTGAAGCGGAAGAACTTAACCCGGCACCCTGCGGCA
CATTGCCGCTGATCACCATGTCCACGCCGCCGAAGCTGTTGTTACGCAGTTGCAGATGTTTCACCACGCC
ACGAACGTAGTTAGCCCATTGATAGTTTTCATGTGCGACAATGGGCGCATCGAGGGAAAACTCGTCGAGC
TGATTTTCATAATCGGCTGCCATCACGCGAACTTTACGGTCATCGCGTGGTGCACAACTGATCACGGTTT
GATAATCAATCGCGCAGGGCAGAACGAAACCGTCGTTGTAGTCGGTGTGTTCACCAATCAAATTCACGCG
GCCAGGCGCCTGAATGGTGTGAGTGGCAGGGTAGCCAAATGCGTTGGCAAACAGAGATTGTGTTTTTTCT
TTCAGACTCATGATCTGCCTCCTGGGTTTAGTCCCTCACCTTGTCGTATTATACTATGCCGATATACTAT
GCCGATGATTAATTGTCAACAGGGAAGTTCCTATTCTCTAGAAAGTATAGGAACTTCGTACCGAACTGAG
ATCCGATCTGCTGGGCTTGCTGAAGGTAGGGGGTCAAGAACCAGAGGTGTAAAGTACTTGAGTAATTTTA
CTTGATTACTGTACTTAAGTATTATTTTTGGGGATTTTTACTTTACTTGAGTACAATTAAAAATCAATAC
TTTTACTTTTACTTAATTACATTTTTTTAGAAAAAAAAGTACTTTTTACTCCTTACAATTTTATTTACAG
TCAAAAAGTACTTATTTTTTGGAGATCACTTCATTCTATTTTCCCTTGCTATTACCAAACCAATTGAATT
GCGCTGATGCCCAGTTTAATTTAAATGTTATTTATTCTGCCTATGAAAATCGTTTTCACATTATATGAAA
TTGGTCAGACATGTTCATTGGTCCTTTGGAAGTGACGTCATGTCACATCTATTACCACAATGCACAGCAC
CTTGACCTGGAAATTAGGGAAATTATATCAGTCAATCAGTGGAAGAAAATGGAGGAAGTATGTGATTCAT
CAGCAGCTGCGAGCAGCACAGTCCAAAATCAGCCACAGGATCAAGAGCACCCGTGGCCGTATCTTCGCCC
CGGGAGCTTCGAATTCTAATATGGCAATAAACGATCTTCAGAGAAACTTGCATTGGTAAATAGTTTCAGC
CTATGCATATGTAGTTATTCAAACTGTAATGACTATCTTACAGTATTATATGTTTATAATAGTTTGATCC
AATAAATCCAGATTTATATGCTTTTCAACATAAAATTGTGAAATGCACAGAATGTACATATACAATACAT
TTCCTACAATAATGCTCTCTTTTCTATTAATAGTGTGCATTCAGTGCAGGATGTTATGTATTTATTTTCT
GTAGTGCAAACTTTTTCAAAGAATTTTCCAGTCTAAGCTTTTCAGTCAAGAAAAAAAAAAGCGATTGATT
ATCTGTGATATTTAAAAAAATTAGCTCTTAAATCTGGTGAACCAAGTGGCCACAACACATTAAATACTGA
CGTTCTACAGCCATGTAGCTTCATCTGGTCTGGTTTGCTTTGGCAGGCACTTATTTTCCGGTGATAGTTG
GCCACAAGAGTATTGTCTGAGCCATTCAGTGCTAGACTGTCATTCTCAGGTCAGAGTCCACCCCGCTGAT
TCTGCTGACAACACTGTTCCCACCATGAGATAATGCCATTCCAGAGAGATCCATTTGTAAGCCCCTCTTT
CTGCAGCACAGGTATATAACCAGGGGTCTGCCTCCACTAAGGCCGGCACACATCATTTGGGGATCTTTGT
ACTGTGGATCCACCGGTCGCCACCATGGTGAGCAAGGGCGAGGAGCTGTTCACCGGGGTGGTGCCCATCC
TGGTCGAGCTGGACGGCGACGTAAACGGCCACAAGTTCAGCGTGTCCGGCGAGGGCGAGGGCGATGCCAC
CTACGGCAAGCTGACCCTGAAGTTCATCTGCACCACCGGCAAGCTGCCCGTGCCCTGGCCCACCCTCGTG
ACCACCCTGACCTGGGGCGTGCAGTGCTTCGCCCGCTACCCCGACCACATGAAGCAGCACGACTTCTTCA
AGTCCGCCATGCCCGAAGGCTACGTCCAGGAGCGCACCATCTTCTTCAAGGACGACGGCAACTACAAGAC
CCGCGCCGAGGTGAAGTTCGAGGGCGACACCCTGGTGAACCGCATCGAGCTGAAGGGCATCGACTTCAAG
GAGGACGGCAACATCCTGGGGCACAAGCTGGAGTACAACGCCATCAGCGACAACGTCTATATCACCGCCG
ACAAGCAGAAGAACGGCATCAAGGCCAACTTCAAGATCCGCCACAACATCGAGGACGGCAGCGTGCAGCT
CGCCGACCACTACCAGCAGAACACCCCCATCGGCGACGGCCCCGTGCTGCTGCCCGACAACCACTACCTG
AGCACCCAGTCCAAGCTGAGCAAAGACCCCAACGAGAAGCGCGATCACATGGTCCTGCTGGAGTTCGTGA
CCGCCGCCGGGATCACTCTCGGCATGGACGAGCTGTACAAGTAGCGGCCGGCCGCGACTCTAGATCATAA
TCAGCCATACCATATTTGTAGAGGTTTTACTTGCTTTAAAAAACCTCCCACACCTCCCCCTGAACCTGAA
ACATAAAATGAATGCAATTGTTGTTGTTAACTTGTTTATTGCAGCTTATAATGGTTACAAATAAAGCAAT
AGCATCACAAATTTCACAAATAAAGCATTTTTTTCACTGCATTCTAGTTGTGGTTTGTCCAAACTCATCA
ATGTATCTTAATCGAGGGGGGGCCCGGTACCCAATTCGCCCTATAGTGAGTCTCGAGCCAAGTGCCTCAA
TTCGATCAATCAACGATTAAAAATATTGAGTCTGCAAAAGGACTTGATGTGTGGGACAGCTGGCCGCTGC
AAAACGCTGACGGAACAGTAGCTGAATACAACGGCTATCACGTTGTGTTTGCTCTTGCGGGAAGCCCGAA
AGACGCTGATGACACATCAATCTACATGTTTTATCAAAAGGTCGGCGACAACTCAATCGACAGCTGGAAA
AACGCGGGCCGTGTCTTTACTCGAGGGGGGGCCCGGTACCAGCTTTTGTTCCCTTTAGTGAGGGTTAATT
TCGAGCTTGGCGTAATCATGGWCAWMGYYGTKWCNNNTGGGAAAAYSYTGKCGTTACCCAACTTAATCGC
CTTGCAGCACATCCCCCTTTCGCCAGCTGGCGTAATAGCGAAGAGGCCCGCACCGATCGCCCTTCCCAAC
AGTYGCKCMSCCKRAAWGKSSMAYSKGACKY
[120 nt withheld, positions 7382-7501]
C
[91 nt withheld, positions 7503-7593]
A
[49 nt withheld, positions 7595-7643]
CCTTTGACGTTGGAGTCCACGTTCTTT
[37 nt withheld, positions 7671-7707]
ACCCTATCTCGGTCTATTCTTTTGATTTATAAGGGATTTTGCCGATTTCGGCCTATTGGTTAAAAAATGA
GCTGATTTAACAAAAATTTAACGCGAATTTTAACAAAATATTAACGCTTACAAKTYMSRTK
