Features (pLannotate 1.2.2; 24 found; start..end, strand, type, name):
     21..125     +  promoter       AmpR promoter: bla
    126..986     +  CDS            AmpR: β-lactamase; bla; confers resistance to ampicillin, carbenicillin, and related antibiotics
   1157..1745    +  rep_origin     ori: high-copy-number ColE1/pMB1/pBR322/pUC origin of replication
   1928..2020    +  CDS            lacI (fragment): lac repressor; lacI; The lac repressor binds to the lac operator to inhibit transcription in E. coli. This inhibition can be relieved by adding lactose or isopropyl-β-D-thiogalactopyranoside (IPTG).
   2033..2054    +  protein_bind   CAP binding site: CAP binding activates transcription in the presence of cAMP. E. coli catabolite activator protein
   2069..2099    +  promoter       lac promoter: promoter for the E. coli lac operon
   2107..2123    +  protein_bind   lac operator: The lac repressor binds to the lac operator to inhibit transcription in E. coli. This inhibition can be relieved by adding lactose or isopropyl-β-D-thiogalactopyranoside (IPTG). lac repressor encoded by lacI
   2168..2186    +  promoter       T3 promoter: promoter for bacteriophage T3 RNA polymerase
   2293..2436    +  CDS            sacB (fragment): SACB_BACSU - Experimental evidence at protein level: Swiss-Prot protein existence level 1. From Bacillus subtilis (strain 168).
   2986..3273    -  CDS            tyr (fragment): TYRO_ORYLA - Also known as tyro. Experimental evidence at transcript level: Swiss-Prot protein existence level 2. This is a copper-containing oxidase that functions in the formation of pigments such as melanins and other polyphenolic compounds. From Oryzias latipes (Japanese rice fish) (Japanese killifish).
   3289..3322    +  protein_bind   FRT (minimal): supports FLP-mediated excision but not integration (Turan and Bode, 2011) FLP recombinase from the Saccharomyces cerevisiae 2μ plasmid
   3323..3348    +  misc_feature   MCS (fragment): pBluescript multiple cloning site
   3352..4497    -  CDS            galK: GAL1_ECOLI - Also known as galA. Experimental evidence at protein level: Swiss-Prot protein existence level 1. Catalyzes the transfer of the gamma-phosphate of ATP to D- galactose to form alpha-D-galactose-1-phosphate (Gal-1-P). To a lesser extent, is also able to phosphorylate 2-deoxy-D-galactose and D- galactosamine. Is not able to use D-galacturonic acid, D-talose, L- altrose, and L-glucose as substrates. From Escherichia coli (strain K12).
   4529..4576    -  promoter       EM7 promoter: synthetic bacterial promoter&nbsp
   4580..4613    +  protein_bind   FRT (minimal): supports FLP-mediated excision but not integration (Turan and Bode, 2011) FLP recombinase from the Saccharomyces cerevisiae 2μ plasmid
   5911..6630    +  CDS            mCerulean: enhanced monomeric variant of CFP (Rizzo et al., 2004) mammalian codon-optimized
   6648..6731    +  CDS            large T antigen (fragment): large T antigen from SV40 (simian virus 40)
   6754..6875    +  polyA_signal   SV40 poly(A) signal: SV40 polyadenylation signal
   6877..6896    +  misc_feature   MCS (fragment): pBluescript multiple cloning site
   6924..7163    +  CDS            sacB (fragment): SACB_BACSU - Experimental evidence at protein level: Swiss-Prot protein existence level 1. From Bacillus subtilis (strain 168).
   7165..7185    +  misc_feature   MCS (fragment): pBluescript multiple cloning site
   7194..7212    -  promoter       T7 promoter: promoter for bacteriophage T7 RNA polymerase
   7215..7372    +  CDS            lacZα (fragment): LacZα fragment of β-galactosidase; lacZ fragment
   7377..7805    +  rep_origin     f1 ori (sequence partly withheld): f1 bacteriophage origin of replication; arrow indicates direction of (+) strand synthesis
>Addgene plasmid #73200 | pBS-TarHom-Tol2-FRT-GalK-cryaa-CFP | analyzer sequence | sequence record 139612
GCACTTTTCGGGGAAATGTGCGCGGAACCCCTATTTGTTTATTTTTCTAAATACATTCAAATATGTATCC
GCTCATGAGACAATAACCCTGATAAATGCTTCAATAATATTGAAAAAGGAAGAGTATGAGTATTCAACAT
TTCCGTGTCGCCCTTATTCCCTTTTTTGCGGCATTTTGCCTTCCTGTTTTTGCTCACCCAGAAACGCTGG
TGAAAGTAAAAGATGCTGAAGATCAGTTGGGTGCACGAGTGGGTTACATCGAACTGGATCTCAACAGCGG
TAAGATCCTTGAGAGTTTTCGCCCCGAAGAACGTTTTCCAATGATGAGCACTTTTAAAGTTCTGCTATGT
GGCGCGGTATTATCCCGTATTGACGCCGGGCAAGAGCAACTCGGTCGCCGCATACACTATTCTCAGAATG
ACTTGGTTGAGTACTCACCAGTCACAGAAAAGCATCTTACGGATGGCATGACAGTAAGAGAATTATGCAG
TGCTGCCATAACCATGAGTGATAACACTGCGGCCAACTTACTTCTGACAACGATCGGAGGACCGAAGGAG
CTAACCGCTTTTTTGCACAACATGGGGGATCATGTAACTCGCCTTGATCGTTGGGAACCGGAGCTGAATG
AAGCCATACCAAACGACGAGCGTGACACCACGATGCCTGTAGCAATGGCAACAACGTTGCGCAAACTATT
AACTGGCGAACTACTTACTCTAGCTTCCCGGCAACAATTAATAGACTGGATGGAGGCGGATAAAGTTGCA
GGACCACTTCTGCGCTCGGCCCTTCCGGCTGGCTGGTTTATTGCTGATAAATCTGGAGCCGGTGAGCGTG
GGTCTCGCGGTATCATTGCAGCACTGGGGCCAGATGGTAAGCCCTCCCGTATCGTAGTTATCTACACGAC
GGGGAGTCAGGCAACTATGGATGAACGAAATAGACAGATCGCTGAGATAGGTGCCTCACTGATTAAGCAT
TGGTAACTGTCAGACCAAGTTTACTCATATATACTTTAGATTGATTTAAAACTTCATTTTTAATTTAAAA
GGATCTAGGTGAAGATCCTTTTTGATAATCTCATGACCAAAATCCCTTAACGTGAGTTTTCGTTCCACTG
AGCGTCAGACCCCGTAGAAAAGATCAAAGGATCTTCTTGAGATCCTTTTTTTCTGCGCGTAATCTGCTGC
TTGCAAACAAAAAAACCACCGCTACCAGCGGTGGTTTGTTTGCCGGATCAAGAGCTACCAACTCTTTTTC
CGAAGGTAACTGGCTTCAGCAGAGCGCAGATACCAAATACTGTCCTTCTAGTGTAGCCGTAGTTAGGCCA
CCACTTCAAGAACTCTGTAGCACCGCCTACATACCTCGCTCTGCTAATCCTGTTACCAGTGGCTGCTGCC
AGTGGCGATAAGTCGTGTCTTACCGGGTTGGACTCAAGACGATAGTTACCGGATAAGGCGCAGCGGTCGG
GCTGAACGGGGGGTTCGTGCACACAGCCCAGCTTGGAGCGAACGACCTACACCGAACTGAGATACCTACA
GCGTGAGCTATGAGAAAGCGCCACGCTTCCCGAAGGGAGAAAGGCGGACAGGTATCCGGTAAGCGGCAGG
GTCGGAACAGGAGAGCGCACGAGGGAGCTTCCAGGGGGAAACGCCTGGTATCTTTATAGTCCTGTCGGGT
TTCGCCACCTCTGACTTGAGCGTCGATTTTTGTGATGCTCGTCAGGGGGGCGGAGCCTATGGAAAAACGC
CAGCAACGCGGCCTTTTTACGGTTCCTGGCCTTTTGCTGGCCTTTTGCTCACATGTTCTTTCCTGCGTTA
TCCCCTGATTCTGTGGATAACCGTATTACCGCCTTTGAGTGAGCTGATACCGCTCGCCGCAGCCGAACGA
CCGAGCGCAGCGAGTCAGTGAGCGAGGAAGCGGAAGAGCGCCCAATACGCAAACCGCCTCTCCCCGCGCG
TTGGCCGATTCATTAATGCAGCTGGCACGACAGGTTTCCCGACTGGAAAGCGGGCAGTGAGCGCAACGCA
ATTAATGTGAGTTAGCTCACTCATTAGGCACCCCAGGCTTTACACTTTATGCTTCCGGCTCGTATGTTGT
GTGGAATTGTGAGCGGATAACAATTTCACACAGGAAACAGCTATGACCATGATTACGCCAAGCTCGAAAT
TAACCCTCACTAAAGGGAACAAAAGCTGGAGCTCGGCGGCCGCCAGGCCTACCCACTAGTCAATTCGGGA
GGATCGAAACGGCAGATCGCAAAAAACAGTACATACAGAAGGAGACATGAACATGAACATCAAAAAAATT
GTAAAACAAGCCACAGTTCTGACTTTTACGACTGCACTTCTGGCAGGAGGAGCGACTCAAGCCTTCGCGA
AAGAAAATAACCAAAAAGCATACAAAGAAACGTACGGCGTCTCTCATATTACACGCCGCGGTGGCGGCCG
CATCTGGCCTGTGTTTCAGACACCAGGGAGTCTCTGCTCACGTTTCCTGCTATTTGCAGCCTCTCTATCA
AGACTAATACACCTCTTCCCGCATCGGCTGCCTGTGAGAGGCTTTTCAGCACTGCAGGATTGCTTTTCAG
CCCCAAAAGAGCTAGGCTTGACACTAACAATTTTGAGAATCAGCTTCTACTGAAGTTAAATCTGAGGTTT
TACAACTTTGAGTAGCGTGTACTGGCATTAGATTGTCTGTCTTATAGTTTGATAATTAAATACAAACAGT
TCTAAAGCAGGATAAAACCTTGTATGCATTTCATTTAATGTTTTTTGAGATTAAAAGCTTAAACAAGAAT
CTCTAGTTTTCTTTCTTGCTTTTACTTTTACTTCCTTAATACTCAAGTACAATTTTAATGGAGTACTTTT
TTACTTTTACTCAAGTAAGATTCTAGCCAGATACTTTTACTTTTAATTGAGTAAAATTTTCCCTAAGTAC
TTGTACTTTCACTTGAGTAAAATTTTTGAGTACTTTTTACACCTCTGTCAAGAACTCCTGGACAAACCTC
TGACCTGTGTGGAACAGAGTGGATATGGGTGTCTGAACAGATATTCACGTCTTTTGCAGATCAGAGGGCA
TTTCTGGTGTTGTGCAATGACCTGGGTCCAACAGGTAGGCGTACTCGTATCCAAGAGCCTTGTTGGACAG
GAGGTAGTCTCCATTCCTATAAAGAGGAAGGAATGGCACCATGTAGTAGCCGTCATTGTGGCCAATTGGT
GCATTGGTACGTGGGTAGATGGACCGGGGAGGCTGATGAGTTCTTAGCCAGCGGATCTTGGTTAGTTAGA
AGTTCCTATTCTCTAGAAAGTATAGGAACTTCGCGGCCGCTCTAGAACTAGTGGATCCTCAGCACTGTCC
TGCTCCTTGTGATGGTTTACAAACGTAAAAAGTCTCTTTAATACCTGTTTTTGCTTCATATTGTTCAGCG
ACAGCTTGCTGTACGGCAGGCACCAGCTCTTCCGGGATCAGCGCGACGATACAGCCGCCAAATCCGCCGC
CGGTCATGCGTACGCCACCTTTGTCGCCAATCACAGCTTTGACGATTTCTACCAGAGTGTCAATTTGCGG
CACGGTGATTTCGAAATCATCGCGCATAGAGGCATGAGACTCCGCCATCAACTCGCCCATACGTTTCAGG
TCGCCTTGCTCCAGCGCGCTGGCAGCTTCAACGGTGCGGGCGTTTTCAGTCAGTATATGACGCACGCGTT
TTGCCACGATCGGGTCCAGTTCATGCGCAACAGCGTTGAACTCTTCAATGGTGACATCACGCAGGGCTGG
CTGCTGGAAGAAACGCGCACCGGTTTCGCACTGTTCACGACGGGTGTTGTATTCGCTGCCAACCAGGGTA
CGTTTGAAGTTACTGTTGATGATGACGACAGCCACACCTTTGGGCATGGAAACTGCTTTGGTCCCCAGTG
AGCGGCAATCGATCAGCAAGGCATGATCTTTCTTGCCGAGCGCGGAAATTAGCTGATCCATGATCCCGCA
GTTACAGCCTACAAACTGGTTTTCTGCTTCCTGACCGTTAAGCGCGATTTGTGCGCCGTCCAGCGGCAGA
TGATAAAGCTGCTGCAATACGGTTCCGACCGCGACTTCCAGTGAAGCGGAAGAACTTAACCCGGCACCCT
GCGGCACATTGCCGCTGATCACCATGTCCACGCCGCCGAAGCTGTTGTTACGCAGTTGCAGATGTTTCAC
CACGCCACGAACGTAGTTAGCCCATTGATAGTTTTCATGTGCGACAATGGGCGCATCGAGGGAAAACTCG
TCGAGCTGATTTTCATAATCGGCTGCCATCACGCGAACTTTACGGTCATCGCGTGGTGCACAACTGATCA
CGGTTTGATAATCAATCGCGCAGGGCAGAACGAAACCGTCGTTGTAGTCGGTGTGTTCACCAATCAAATT
CACGCGGCCAGGCGCCTGAATGGTGTGAGTGGCAGGGTAGCCAAATGCGTTGGCAAACAGAGATTGTGTT
TTTTCTTTCAGACTCATGATCTGCCTCCTGGGTTTAGTTCCTCACCTTGTCGTATTATACTATGCCGATA
TACTATGCCGATGATTAATTGTCAACAGGGAAGTTCCTATTCTCTAGAAAGTATAGGAACTTCGTACCGA
ACTGAGATCCGATCTGCTGGGCTTGCTGAAGGTAGGGGGTCAAGAACCAGAGGTGTAAAGTACTTGAGTA
ATTTTACTTGATTACTGTACTTAAGTATTATTTTTGGGGATTTTTACTTTACTTGAGTACAATTAAAAAT
CAATACTTTTACTTTTACTTAATTACATTTTTTTAGAAAAAAAAGTACTTTTTACTCCTTACAATTTTAT
TTACAGTCAAAAAGTACTTATTTTTTGGAGATCACTTCATTCTATTTTCCCTTGCTATTACCAAACCAAT
TGAATTGCGCTGATGCCCAGTTTAATTTAAATGTTATTTATTCTGCCTATGAAAATCGTTTTCACATTAT
ATGAAATTGGTCAGACATGTTCATTGGTCCTTTGGAAGTGACGTCATGTCACATCTATTACCACAATGCA
CAGCACCTTGACCTGGAAATTAGGGAAATTATAACAGTCAATCAGTGGAAGAAAATGGAGGAAGTATGTG
ATTCATCAGCAGCTGCGAGCAGCACAGTCCAAAATCAGCCACAGGATCAAGAGCACCCGTGGCCGTATCT
TCGCCCCGGGAGCTTCGAATTCTAATATGGCAATAAACGATCTTCAGAGAAACTTGCATTGGTAAATAGT
TTCAGCCTATGCATATGTAGTTATTCAAACTGTAATGACTATCTTACAGTATTATATGTTTATAATAGTT
TGATCCAATAAATCCAGATTTATATGCTTTTCAACATAAAATTGTGAAATGCACAGAATGTACATATACA
ATACATTTCCTACAATAATGCTCTCTTTTCTATTAATAGTGTGCATTCAGTGCAGGATGTTATGTATTTA
TTTTCTGTAGTGCAAACTTTTTCAAAGAATTTTCCAGTCTAAGCTTTTCAGTCAAGAAAAAAAAAAGCGA
TTGATTATCTGTGATATTTAAAAAAATTAGCTCTTAAATCTGGTGAACCAAGTGGCCACAACACATTAAA
TACTGACGTTCTACAGCCATGTAGCTTCATCTGGTCTGGTTTGATTTGGCAGGCACTTATTTTCCGGTGA
TAGTTGGCCACAAGAGTATTGTCTGAGCCATTCAGTGCTAGACTGTCATTCTCAGGTCAGAGTCCACCCC
GCTGATTCTGCTGACAACACTGTTCCCACCATGAGATAATGCCATTCCAGAGAGATCCATTTGTAAGCCC
CTCTTTCTGCAGCACAGGTATATAACCAGGGGTCTGCCTCCACTAAGGCCGGCACACATCATTTGGGGAT
CTTTGTACTGTGGATCCACCGGTCGCCACCATGGTGAGCAAGGGCGAGGAGCTGTTCACCGGGGTGGTGC
CCATCCTGGTCGAGCTGGACGGCGACGTAAACGGCCACAAGTTCAGCGTGTCCGGCGAGGGCGAGGGCGA
TGCCACCTACGGCAAGCTGACCCTGAAGTTCATCTGCACCACCGGCAAGCTGCCCGTGCCCTGGCCCACC
CTCGTGACCACCCTGACCTGGGGCGTGCAGTGCTTCGCCCGCTACCCCGACCACATGAAGCAGCACGACT
TCTTCAAGTCCGCCATGCCCGAAGGCTACGTCCAGGAGCGCACCATCTTCTTCAAGGACGACGGCAACTA
CAAGACCCGCGCCGAGGTGAAGTTCGAGGGCGACACCCTGGTGAACCGCATCGAGCTGAAGGGCATCGAC
TTCAAGGAGGACGGCAACATCCTGGGGCACAAGCTGGAGTACAACGCCATCAGCGACAACGTCTATATCA
CCGCCGACAAGCAGAAGAACGGCATCAAGGCCAACTTCAAGATCCGCCACAACATCGAGGACGGCAGCGT
GCAGCTCGCCGACCACTACCAGCAGAACACCCCCATCGGCGACGGCCCCGTGCTGCTGCCCGACAACCAC
TACCTGAGCACCCAGTCCAAGCTGAGCAAAGACCCCAACGAGAAGCGCGATCACATGGTCCTGCTGGAGT
TCGTGACCGCCGCCGGGATCACTCTCGGCATGGACGAGCTGTACAAGTAAGGCCGGCCGCGACTCTAGAT
CATAATCAGCCATACCACATTTGTAGAGGTTTTACTTGCTTTAAAAAACCTCCCACACCTCCCCCTGAAC
CTGAAACATAAAATGAATGCAATTGTTGTTGTTAACTTGTTTATTGCAGCTTATAATGGTTACAAATAAA
GCAATAGCATCACAAATTTCACAAATAAAGCATTTTTTTCACTGCATTCTAGTTGTGGTTTGTCCAAACT
CATCAATGTATCTTAATCGAGGGGGGGCCCGGTACCCAATTCGCCCTATAGTGAGTCTCGAGCCAAGTGC
CTCAATTCGATCAATCAACGATTAAAAATATTGAGTCTGCAAAAGGACTTGATGTGTGGGACAGCTGGCC
GCTGCAAAACGCTGACGGAACAGTAGCTGAATACAACGGCTATCACGTTGTGTTTGCTCTTGCGGGAAGC
CCGAAAGACGCTGATGACACATCAATCTACATGTTTTATCAAAAGGTCGGCGACAACTCAATCGACAGCT
GGAAAAACGCGGGCCGTGTCTTTACTCGAGGGGGGGCCCGGTACCCAATTCGCCCTATAGTGAGTCGTAT
TACAATTCACTGGCCGTCGTTTTACAACGTCGTGACTGGGAAAACCCTGGCGTTACCCAACTTAATCGCC
TTGCAGCACATCCCCCTTTCGCCAGCTGGCGTAATAGCGAAGAGGCCCGCACCGATCGCCCTTCCCAACA
GTTGCGCAGCCTGAATGGCGAATGGG
[124 nt withheld, positions 7377-7500]
C
[91 nt withheld, positions 7502-7592]
A
[49 nt withheld, positions 7594-7642]
CCTTTGACGTTGGAGTCCACGTTCTTT
[37 nt withheld, positions 7670-7706]
ACCCTATCTCGGTCTATTCTTTTGATTTATAAGGGATTTTGCCGATTTCGGCCTATTGGTTAAAAAATGA
GCTGATTTAACAAAAATTTAACGCGAATTTTAACAAAATATTAACGCTTACAATTTAGGTG
