>Addgene plasmid #73200 | pBS-TarHom-Tol2-FRT-GalK-cryaa-CFP | addgene partial sequence | sequence record 139288 | pEGFP-R 5'-acctctacaaatgtggtatg-3'
TACTTGTACAGCTCGTCCATGCCGAGAGTGATCCCGGCGGCGGTCACGAACTCCAGCAGGACCATGTGAT
CGCGCTTCTCGTTGGGGTCTTTGCTCAGCTTGGACTGGGTGCTCAGGTAGTGGTTGTCGGGCAGCAGCAC
GGGGCCGTCGCCGATGGGGGTGTTCTGCTGGTAGTGGTCGGCGAGCTGCACGCTGCCGTCCTCGATGTTG
TGGCGGATCTTGAAGTTGGCCTTGATGCCGTTCTTCTGCTTGTCGGCGGTGATATAGACGTTGTCGCTGA
TGGCGTTGTACTCCAGCTTGTGCCCCAGGATGTTGCCGTCCTCCTTGAAGTCGATGCCCTTCAGCTCGAT
GCGGTTCACCAGGGTGTCGCCCTCGAACTTCACCTCGGCGCGGGTCTTGTAGTTGCCGTCGTCCTTGAAG
AAGATGGTGCGCTCCTGGACGTAGCCTTCGGGCATGGCGGACTTGAAGAAGTCGTGCTGCTTCATGTGGT
CGGGGTAGCGGGCGAAGCACTGCACGCCCCAGGTCAGGGTGGTCACGAGGGTGGGCCAGGGCACGGGCAG
CTTGCCGGTGGTGCAGATGAACTTCAGGGTCAGCTTGCCGTAGGTGGCATCGCCCTCGCCCTCGCCGGAC
ACGCTGAACTTGTGGCCGTTTACGTCGCCGTCCAGCTCGACCAGGATGGGCACCACCCCGGTGAACAGCT
CCTCGCCCTTGCTCACCATGGTGGCGACCGGTGGATCCACAGTACAAAGATCCCCAAATGATGTGTGCCG
GCCTTAGTGGAGGCAGACCCCTGGTTATATACCTGTGCTGCAGAAAGAGGGGCTTACAAATGGATCTCTC
TGGAATGGCATTATCTCATGGTGGGAACAGTGTTGTCAGCAGAATCAGCGGGGTGGACTCTGACCTGA
