>Addgene plasmid #73200 | pBS-TarHom-Tol2-FRT-GalK-cryaa-CFP | addgene partial sequence | sequence record 139289 | EGFP-N 5'-CGTCGCCGTCCAGCTCGACCAG-3'
GGCGACCGGTGGATCCACAGTACAAAGATCCCCAAATGATGTGTGCCGGCCTTAGTGGAGGCAGACCCCT
GGTTATATACCTGTGCTGCAGAAAGAGGGGCTTACAAATGGATCTCTCTGGAATGGCATTATCTCATGGT
GGGAACAGTGTTGTCAGCAGAATCAGCGGGGTGGACTCTGACCTGAGAATGACAGTCTAGCACTGAATGG
CTCAGACAATACTCTTGTGGCCAACTATCACCGGAAAATAAGTGCCTGCCAAATCAAACCAGACCAGATG
AAGCTACATGGCTGTAGAACGTCAGTATTTAATGTGTTGTGGCCACTTGGTTCACCAGATTTAAGAGCTA
ATTTTTTTAAATATCACAGATAATCAATCGCTTTTTTTTTTCTTGACTGAAAAGCTTAGACTGGAAAATT
CTTTGAAAAAGTTTGCACTACAGAAAATAAATACATAACATCCTGCACTGAATGCACACTATTAATAGAA
AAGAGAGCATTATTGTAGGAAATGTATTGTATATGTACATTCTGTGCATTTCACAATTTTATGTTGAAAA
GCATATAAATCTGGATTTATTGGATCAAACTATTATAAACATATAATACTGTAAGATAGTCATTACAGTT
TGAATAACTACATATGCATAGGCTGAAACTATTTACCAATGCAAGTTTCTCTGAAGATCGTTTATTGCCA
TATTAGAATTCGAA
